Addgene plasmid #103826: pPHR-EYFP-hGCN5
Purpose: Soluble BLInCR effector that is recruited to 'localizer' sites upon blue light illumination
Depositing lab: Karsten Rippe. Depositing organization: Deutsches Krebsforschungszentrum (DKFZ). Publication: Real-time observation of light-controlled transcription in living cells. Rademacher A, Erdel F, Trojanowski J, Schumacher S, Rippe K. J Cell Sci. 2017 Dec 15;130(24):4213-4224. doi: 10.1242/jcs.205534. Epub 2017 Nov 9. PubMed 29122982.
Backbone
  Vector backbone: pmCherry-N1
  Backbone manufacturer: Clontech
  Backbone size w/o insert (bp): 3935
  Vector type: Mammalian Expression
  Selectable markers: Neomycin (select with G418)
Growth in bacteria
  Bacterial resistance: Kanamycin, 50 μg/mL
  Growth temperature: 37°C
  Growth strain: DH5alpha
  Copy number: High Copy
Gene/Insert
  Gene/Insert name: PHR-EYFP-hGCN5 (alt name: PHR domain of CRY2)
  Species: H. sapiens (human), A. thaliana (mustard weed)
  Insert size (bp): 4755
  Mutation: hGCN5: A566G (E189G), G585T (K195N), G726A (silent, K242K)
  Entrez Gene: CRY2 (a.k.a. AT1G04400, AT-PHH1, ATCRY2, CRYPTOCHROME 2 APOPROTEIN, F19P19.14, F19P19_14, FHA, PHH1, cryptochrome 2); KAT2A (a.k.a. GCN5, GCN5L2, PCAF-b, hGCN5)
  Promoter: CMV
  Cloning method: Restriction Enzyme; 5′ cloning site XhoI (not destroyed); 3′ cloning site XbaI (not destroyed)
  Sequencing primers: 5′ CMV-F
Terms and licenses: Academic/Nonprofit Terms; Industry Terms: Not Available to Industry
Depositor comments: mCherry was cut out from the backbone (XhoI/XbaI cuts); relevance of mutations unknown; amplified by PCR from Addgene #14106
How to cite: pPHR-EYFP-hGCN5 was a gift from Karsten Rippe (Addgene plasmid # 103826 ; http://n2t.net/addgene:103826 ; RRID:Addgene_103826)
