[The description below was written by a language model from this plasmid's Addgene catalogue record and pLannotate feature annotations shown in this document.]
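Description:
pPHR-EYFP-hGCN5 is a mammalian expression plasmid built on the Clontech pmCherry-N1 backbone, from which the mCherry coding sequence was removed by XhoI/XbaI digestion and replaced with a roughly 4.8 kb fusion insert. It is maintained at high copy in E. coli through a ColE1/pUC-type origin and also carries an f1 origin. A single Tn5 NeoR/KanR gene serves both hosts: a bacterial bla-type promoter drives it for kanamycin selection, and the SV40 enhancer/early promoter, with an HSV TK polyadenylation signal, drives it for G418 selection in mammalian cells. The short ble, bGH poly(A) and SV40 large T antigen hits in the annotation are fragments, most likely backbone remnants or incidental matches rather than functional elements.

The payload is transcribed from the CMV immediate-early enhancer and promoter and terminated by the SV40 poly(A) signal. It encodes a three-part fusion: the N-terminal photolyase homology region (PHR) of Arabidopsis thaliana cryptochrome 2, which binds CIB1 on blue light exposure; EYFP for live-cell visualisation; and human GCN5 (KAT2A), a histone acetyltransferase. The GCN5 portion was PCR-amplified from another deposited plasmid and carries two amino acid changes (E189G, K195N) plus a silent mutation, whose relevance the depositor lists as unknown. The annotated KAT2A match begins some distance downstream of EYFP and is marked as a fragment, so the tables do not resolve the full extent of the GCN5 sequence or the linker.

The plasmid provides a soluble effector for the BLInCR system. On blue light illumination, the fusion is recruited to sites marked by a separate "localizer" construct, allowing light-controlled targeting of GCN5 and real-time observation of its effects on transcription in living cells. The sequencing-derived and depositor sequence records have the same length and feature order, differing only by a small coordinate offset.
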