Features (pLannotate 1.2.2; 16 found; start..end, strand, type, name):
     61..364     +  enhancer       CMV enhancer: human cytomegalovirus immediate early enhancer
    365..568     +  promoter       CMV promoter: human cytomegalovirus (CMV) immediate early promoter
    591..618     +  misc_feature   MCS (fragment): multiple cloning site
    625..2118    +  CDS            CRY2PHR: N-terminal photolyase homology region of Arabidopsis thaliana cryptochrome 2 binds to CIB1 upon exposure to blue light (Kennedy et al., 2010)
   2128..2844    +  CDS            EYFP: EYFP is a basic (constitutively fluorescent) green/yellow fluorescent protein published in 1996, derived from Aequorea victoria. It is reported to be a very rapidly-maturing weak dimer with high acid sensitivity.
   3070..5364    +  CDS            KAT2A (fragment): KAT2A_HUMAN - Also known as GCN5 From Homo sapiens (Human).
   5372..5455    +  CDS            large T antigen (fragment): large T antigen from SV40 (simian virus 40)
   5478..5599    +  polyA_signal   SV40 poly(A) signal: SV40 polyadenylation signal
   5633..6061    -  rep_origin     f1 ori (sequence partly withheld): f1 bacteriophage origin of replication; arrow indicates direction of (+) strand synthesis
   6088..6192    +  promoter       AmpR promoter: bla
   6194..6551    +  promoter       SV40 promoter: SV40 enhancer and early promoter
   6586..7380    +  CDS            NeoR/KanR: aminoglycoside phosphotransferase from Tn5; aph(3')-II (or nptII); confers resistance to neomycin, kanamycin, and G418 (Geneticin®)
   7401..7553    +  CDS            ble (fragment): BLE_KLEPN - Experimental evidence at protein level: Swiss-Prot protein existence level 1. Binding protein with a strong affinity to the bleomycin family of antibiotics. Binds to CL990; an antimitotic-antibiotic compound. From Klebsiella pneumoniae.
   7612..7659    +  polyA_signal   HSV TK poly(A) signal: herpes simplex virus thymidine kinase polyadenylation signal (Cole and Stacy, 1985)
   7750..7766    -  polyA_signal   bGH poly(A) signal (fragment): bovine growth hormone polyadenylation signal
   7988..8576    +  rep_origin     ori: high-copy-number ColE1/pMB1/pBR322/pUC origin of replication
>Addgene plasmid #103826 | pPHR-EYFP-hGCN5 | depositor full sequence | sequence record 196737 | Full Sequence
TAGTTATTAATAGTAATCAATTACGGGGTCATTAGTTCATAGCCCATATATGGAGTTCCGCGTTACATAA
CTTACGGTAAATGGCCCGCCTGGCTGACCGCCCAACGACCCCCGCCCATTGACGTCAATAATGACGTATG
TTCCCATAGTAACGCCAATAGGGACTTTCCATTGACGTCAATGGGTGGAGTATTTACGGTAAACTGCCCA
CTTGGCAGTACATCAAGTGTATCATATGCCAAGTACGCCCCCTATTGACGTCAATGACGGTAAATGGCCC
GCCTGGCATTATGCCCAGTACATGACCTTATGGGACTTTCCTACTTGGCAGTACATCTACGTATTAGTCA
TCGCTATTACCATGGTGATGCGGTTTTGGCAGTACATCAATGGGCGTGGATAGCGGTTTGACTCACGGGG
ATTTCCAAGTCTCCACCCCATTGACGTCAATGGGAGTTTGTTTTGGCACCAAAATCAACGGGACTTTCCA
AAATGTCGTAACAACTCCGCCCCATTGACGCAAATGGGCGGTAGGCGTGTACGGTGGGAGGTCTATATAA
GCAGAGCTGGTTTAGTGAACCGTCAGATCCGCTAGCGCTACCGGACTCAGATCTCGAGGCCACCATGAAG
ATGGACAAAAAGACTATAGTTTGGTTTAGAAGAGACCTAAGGATTGAGGATAATCCTGCATTAGCAGCAG
CTGCTCACGAAGGATCTGTTTTTCCTGTCTTCATTTGGTGTCCTGAAGAAGAAGGACAGTTTTATCCTGG
AAGAGCTTCAAGATGGTGGATGAAACAATCACTTGCTCACTTATCTCAATCCTTGAAGGCTCTTGGATCT
GACCTCACTTTAATCAAAACCCACAACACGATTTCAGCGATCTTGGATTGTATCCGCGTTACCGGTGCTA
CAAAAGTCGTCTTTAACCACCTCTATGATCCTGTTTCGTTAGTTCGGGACCATACCGTAAAGGAGAAGCT
GGTGGAACGTGGGATCTCTGTGCAAAGCTACAATGGAGATCTATTGTATGAACCGTGGGAGATATACTGC
GAAAAGGGCAAACCTTTTACGAGTTTCAATTCTTACTGGAAGAAATGCTTAGATATGTCGATTGAATCCG
TTATGCTTCCTCCTCCTTGGCGGTTGATGCCAATAACTGCAGCGGCTGAAGCGATTTGGGCGTGTTCGAT
TGAAGAACTAGGGCTGGAGAATGAGGCCGAGAAACCGAGCAATGCGTTGTTAACTAGAGCTTGGTCTCCA
GGATGGAGCAATGCTGATAAGTTACTAAATGAGTTCATCGAGAAGCAGTTGATAGATTATGCAAAGAACA
GCAAGAAAGTTGTTGGGAATTCTACTTCACTACTTTCTCCGTATCTCCATTTCGGGGAAATAAGCGTCAG
ACACGTTTTCCAGTGTGCCCGGATGAAACAAATTATATGGGCAAGAGATAAGAACAGTGAAGGAGAAGAA
AGTGCAGATCTTTTTCTTAGGGGAATCGGTTTAAGAGAGTATTCTCGGTATATATGTTTCAACTTCCCGT
TTACTCACGAGCAATCGTTGTTGAGTCATCTTCGGTTTTTCCCTTGGGATGCTGATGTTGATAAGTTCAA
GGCCTGGAGACAAGGCAGGACCGGTTATCCGTTGGTGGATGCCGGAATGAGAGAGCTTTGGGCTACCGGA
TGGATGCATAACAGAATAAGAGTGATTGTTTCAAGCTTTGCTGTGAAGTTTCTTCTCCTTCCATGGAAAT
GGGGAATGAAGTATTTCTGGGATACACTTTTGGATGCTGATTTGGAATGTGACATCCTTGGCTGGCAGTA
TATCTCTGGGAGTATCCCCGATGGCCACGAGCTTGATCGCTTGGACAATCCCGCGTTACAAGGCGCCAAA
TATGACCCAGAAGGTGAGTACATAAGGCAATGGCTTCCCGAGCTTGCGAGATTGCCAACTGAATGGATCC
ATCATCCATGGGACGCTCCTTTAACCGTACTCAAAGCTTCTGGTGTGGAACTCGGAACAAACTATGCGAA
ACCCATTGTAGACATCGACACAGCTCGTGAGCTACTAGCTAAAGCTATTTCAAGAACCCGTGAAGCACAG
ATCATGATCGGAGCAGCAGCCCGGGTCATGGTGAGCAAGGGCGAGGAGCTGTTCACCGGGGTGGTGCCCA
TCCTGGTCGAGCTGGACGGCGACGTAAACGGCCACAAGTTCAGCGTGTCCGGCGAGGGCGAGGGCGATGC
CACCTACGGCAAGCTGACCCTGAAGTTCATCTGCACCACCGGCAAGCTGCCCGTGCCCTGGCCCACCCTC
GTGACCACCTTCGGCTACGGCCTGCAGTGCTTCGCCCGCTACCCCGACCACATGAAGCAGCACGACTTCT
TCAAGTCCGCCATGCCCGAAGGCTACGTCCAGGAGCGCACCATCTTCTTCAAGGACGACGGCAACTACAA
GACCCGCGCCGAGGTGAAGTTCGAGGGCGACACCCTGGTGAACCGCATCGAGCTGAAGGGCATCGACTTC
AAGGAGGACGGCAACATCCTGGGGCACAAGCTGGAGTACAACTACAACAGCCACAACGTCTATATCATGG
CCGACAAGCAGAAGAACGGCATCAAGGTGAACTTCAAGATCCGCCACAACATCGAGGACGGCAGCGTGCA
GCTCGCCGACCACTACCAGCAGAACACCCCCATCGGCGACGGCCCCGTGCTGCTGCCCGACAACCACTAC
CTGAGCTACCAGTCCGCCCTGAGCAAAGACCCCAACGAGAAGCGCGATCACATGGTCCTGCTGGAGTTCG
TGACCGCCGCCGGGATCACTCTCGGCATGGACGAGCTGTACAAGAGCGGCCGCATGGCGGAACCTTCCCA
GGCCCCGACCCCGGCCCCGGCTGCGCAGCCCCGGCCCCTTCAGTCCCCAGCCCCTGCCCCAACTCCGACT
CCTGCACCCAGCCCGGCTTCAGCCCCGATTCCGACTCCCACCCCGGCACCAGCCCCTGCCCCAGCTGCAG
CCCCAGCCGGCAGCACAGGGACTGGGGGGCCCGGGGTAGGAAGTGGGGGGGCCGGGAGCGGGGGGGATCC
GGCTCGACCTGGCCTGAGCCAGCAGCAGCGCGCCAGTCAGAGGAAGGCGCAAGTCCGGGGGCTGCCGCGC
GCCAAGAAGCTTGAGAAGCTAGGGGTCTTCTCGGCTTGCAAGGCCAATGAAACCTGTAAGTGTAATGGCT
GGAAAAACCCCAAGCCCCCCACTGCACCCCGCATGGATCTGCAGCAGCCAGCTGCCAACCTGAGTGAGCT
GTGCCGCAGTTGTGAGCACCCCTTGGCTGACCACGTATCCCACTTGGAGAATGTGTCAGAGGATGAGATA
AACCGACTGCTGGGGATGGTGGTGGATGTGGAGAATCTCTTCATGTCTGTTCACAAGGGAGAGGACACAG
ACACCAATCAGGTCTATTTCTACCTCTTCAAGCTACTGCGGAAATGCATCCTGCAGATGACCCGGCCTGT
GGTGGAGGGGTCCCTGGGCAGCCCTCCATTTGAGAAACCTAATATTGAGCAGGGTGTGCTGAACTTTGTG
CAGTACAAATTTAGTCACCTGGCTCCCCGGGAGCGGCAGACGATGTTCGAGCTCTCAAAGATGTTCTTGC
TCTGCCTTAACTACTGGAAGCTTGAGACACCTGCCCAGTTTCGGCAGAGGTCTCAGGCTGAGGACGTGGC
TACCTACAAGGTCAATTACACCAGATGGCTCTGTTACTGCCACGTGCCCCAGAGCTGTGATAGCCTCCCC
CGCTACGAAACCACTCATGTCTTTGGGCGAAGCCTTCTCCGGTCCATTTTCACCGTTACCCGCCGGCAGC
TGCTGGAAAAGTTCCGAGTGGAGAAGGACAAATTGGTGCCCGAGAAGAGGACCCTCATCCTCACTCACTT
CCCCAAATTCCTGTCCATGCTGGAGGAGGAGATCTATGGGGCAAACTCTCCAATCTGGGAGTCAGGCTTC
ACCATGCCACCCTCAGAGGGGACACAGCTGGTTCCCCGGCCAGCTTCAGTCAGTGCAGCGGTTGTTCCCA
GCACCCCCATCTTCAGCCCCAGCATGGGTGGGGGCAGCAACAGCTCCCTGAGTCTGGATTCTGCAGGGGC
CGAGCCTATGCCAGGCGAGAAGAGGACGCTCCCAGAGAACCTGACCCTGGAGGATGCCAAGCGGCTCCGT
GTGATGGGTGACATCCCCATGGAGCTGGTCAATGAGGTCATGCTGACCATCACTGACCCTGCTGCCATGC
TGGGGCCTGAGACGAGCCTGCTTTCGGCCAATGCGGCCCGGGATGAGACAGCCCGCCTGGAGGAGCGCCG
CGGCATCATCGAGTTCCATGTCATCGGCAACTCACTGACGCCCAAGGCCAACCGGCGGGTGTTGCTGTGG
CTCGTGGGGCTGCAGAATGTCTTTTCCCACCAGCTGCCGCGCATGCCTAAGGAGTATATCGCCCGCCTCG
TCTTTGACCCGAAGCACAAGACTCTGGCCTTGATCAAGGATGGGCGGGTCATCGGTGGCATCTGCTTCCG
CATGTTTCCCACCCAGGGCTTCACGGAGATTGTCTTCTGTGCTGTCACCTCGAATGAGCAGGTCAAGGGT
TATGGGACCCACCTGATGAACCACCTGAAGGAGTATCACATCAAGCACAACATTCTCTACTTCCTCACCT
ACGCCGACGAGTACGCCATCGGCTACTTCAAAAAGCAGGGTTTCTCCAAGGACATCAAGGTGCCCAAGAG
CCGCTACCTGGGCTACATCAAGGACTACGAGGGAGCGACGCTGATGGAGTGTGAGCTGAATCCCCGCATC
CCCTACACGGAGCTGTCCCACATCATCAAGAAGCAGAAAGAGATCATCAAGAAGCTGATTGAGCGCAAAC
AGGCCCAGATCCGCAAGGTCTACCCGGGGCTCAGCTGCTTCAAGGAGGGCGTGAGGCAGATCCCTGTGGA
GAGCGTTCCTGGCATTCGAGAGACAGGCTGGAAGCCATTGGGGAAGGAGAAGGGGAAGGAGCTGAAGGAC
CCCGACCAGCTCTACACAACCCTCAAAAACCTGCTGGCCCAAATCAAGTCTCACCCCAGTGCCTGGCCCT
TCATGGAGCCTGTGAAGAAGTCGGAGGCCCCTGACTACTACGAGGTCATCCGCTTCCCCATTGACCTGAA
GACCATGACTGAGCGGCTGCGAAGCCGCTACTACGTGACCCGGAAGCTCTTTGTGGCCGACCTGCAGCGG
GTCATCGCCAACTGTCGCGAGTACAACCCCCCGGACAGCGAGTACTGCCGCTGTGCCAGCGCCCTGGAGA
AGTTCTTCTACTTCAAGCTCAAGGAGGGAGGCCTCATTGACAAGTAGTCTAGATCATAATCAGCCATACC
ACATTTGTAGAGGTTTTACTTGCTTTAAAAAACCTCCCACACCTCCCCCTGAACCTGAAACATAAAATGA
ATGCAATTGTTGTTGTTAACTTGTTTATTGCAGCTTATAATGGTTACAAATAAAGCAATAGCATCACAAA
TTTCACAAATAAAGCATTTTTTTCACTGCATTCTAGTTGTGGTTTGTCCAAACTCATCAATGTATCTTAA
GGCGTAAATTGTAAGCGTTAATATTTTGTTAAAATTCGCGTTAAATTTTTGTTAAATCAGCTCATTTTTT
AACCAATAGGCCGAAATCGGCAAAATCCCTTATAAATCAAAAGAATAGACCGAGATAGGGT
[37 nt withheld, positions 5732-5768]
AAAGAACGTGGACTCCAACGTCAAAGG
[49 nt withheld, positions 5796-5844]
T
[91 nt withheld, positions 5846-5936]
G
[124 nt withheld, positions 5938-6061]
CAGGTGGCACTTTTCGGGGAAATGTGCGCGGAACCCCTATTTGTTTATTTTTCTAAATACATTCAAATAT
GTATCCGCTCATGAGACAATAACCCTGATAAATGCTTCAATAATATTGAAAAAGGAAGAGTCCTGAGGCG
GAAAGAACCAGCTGTGGAATGTGTGTCAGTTAGGGTGTGGAAAGTCCCCAGGCTCCCCAGCAGGCAGAAG
TATGCAAAGCATGCATCTCAATTAGTCAGCAACCAGGTGTGGAAAGTCCCCAGGCTCCCCAGCAGGCAGA
AGTATGCAAAGCATGCATCTCAATTAGTCAGCAACCATAGTCCCGCCCCTAACTCCGCCCATCCCGCCCC
TAACTCCGCCCAGTTCCGCCCATTCTCCGCCCCATGGCTGACTAATTTTTTTTATTTATGCAGAGGCCGA
GGCCGCCTCGGCCTCTGAGCTATTCCAGAAGTAGTGAGGAGGCTTTTTTGGAGGCCTAGGCTTTTGCAAA
GATCGATCAAGAGACAGGATGAGGATCGTTTCGCATGATTGAACAAGATGGATTGCACGCAGGTTCTCCG
GCCGCTTGGGTGGAGAGGCTATTCGGCTATGACTGGGCACAACAGACAATCGGCTGCTCTGATGCCGCCG
TGTTCCGGCTGTCAGCGCAGGGGCGCCCGGTTCTTTTTGTCAAGACCGACCTGTCCGGTGCCCTGAATGA
ACTGCAAGACGAGGCAGCGCGGCTATCGTGGCTGGCCACGACGGGCGTTCCTTGCGCAGCTGTGCTCGAC
GTTGTCACTGAAGCGGGAAGGGACTGGCTGCTATTGGGCGAAGTGCCGGGGCAGGATCTCCTGTCATCTC
ACCTTGCTCCTGCCGAGAAAGTATCCATCATGGCTGATGCAATGCGGCGGCTGCATACGCTTGATCCGGC
TACCTGCCCATTCGACCACCAAGCGAAACATCGCATCGAGCGAGCACGTACTCGGATGGAAGCCGGTCTT
GTCGATCAGGATGATCTGGACGAAGAGCATCAGGGGCTCGCGCCAGCCGAACTGTTCGCCAGGCTCAAGG
CGAGCATGCCCGACGGCGAGGATCTCGTCGTGACCCATGGCGATGCCTGCTTGCCGAATATCATGGTGGA
AAATGGCCGCTTTTCTGGATTCATCGACTGTGGCCGGCTGGGTGTGGCGGACCGCTATCAGGACATAGCG
TTGGCTACCCGTGATATTGCTGAAGAGCTTGGCGGCGAATGGGCTGACCGCTTCCTCGTGCTTTACGGTA
TCGCCGCTCCCGATTCGCAGCGCATCGCCTTCTATCGCCTTCTTGACGAGTTCTTCTGAGCGGGACTCTG
GGGTTCGAAATGACCGACCAAGCGACGCCCAACCTGCCATCACGAGATTTCGATTCCACCGCCGCCTTCT
ATGAAAGGTTGGGCTTCGGAATCGTTTTCCGGGACGCCGGCTGGATGATCCTCCAGCGCGGGGATCTCAT
GCTGGAGTTCTTCGCCCACCCTAGGGGGAGGCTAACTGAAACACGGAAGGAGACAATACCGGAAGGAACC
CGCGCTATGACGGCAATAAAAAGACAGAATAAAACGCACGGTGTTGGGTCGTTTGTTCATAAACGCGGGG
TTCGGTCCCAGGGCTGGCACTCTGTCGATACCCCACCGAGACCCCATTGGGGCCAATACGCCCGCGTTTC
TTCCTTTTCCCCACCCCACCCCCCAAGTTCGGGTGAAGGCCCAGGGCTCGCAGCCAACGTCGGGGCGGCA
GGCCCTGCCATAGCCTCAGGTTACTCATATATACTTTAGATTGATTTAAAACTTCATTTTTAATTTAAAA
GGATCTAGGTGAAGATCCTTTTTGATAATCTCATGACCAAAATCCCTTAACGTGAGTTTTCGTTCCACTG
AGCGTCAGACCCCGTAGAAAAGATCAAAGGATCTTCTTGAGATCCTTTTTTTCTGCGCGTAATCTGCTGC
TTGCAAACAAAAAAACCACCGCTACCAGCGGTGGTTTGTTTGCCGGATCAAGAGCTACCAACTCTTTTTC
CGAAGGTAACTGGCTTCAGCAGAGCGCAGATACCAAATACTGTCCTTCTAGTGTAGCCGTAGTTAGGCCA
CCACTTCAAGAACTCTGTAGCACCGCCTACATACCTCGCTCTGCTAATCCTGTTACCAGTGGCTGCTGCC
AGTGGCGATAAGTCGTGTCTTACCGGGTTGGACTCAAGACGATAGTTACCGGATAAGGCGCAGCGGTCGG
GCTGAACGGGGGGTTCGTGCACACAGCCCAGCTTGGAGCGAACGACCTACACCGAACTGAGATACCTACA
GCGTGAGCTATGAGAAAGCGCCACGCTTCCCGAAGGGAGAAAGGCGGACAGGTATCCGGTAAGCGGCAGG
GTCGGAACAGGAGAGCGCACGAGGGAGCTTCCAGGGGGAAACGCCTGGTATCTTTATAGTCCTGTCGGGT
TTCGCCACCTCTGACTTGAGCGTCGATTTTTGTGATGCTCGTCAGGGGGGCGGAGCCTATGGAAAAACGC
CAGCAACGCGGCCTTTTTACGGTTCCTGGCCTTTTGCTGGCCTTTTGCTCACATGTTCTTTCCTGCGTTA
TCCCCTGATTCTGTGGATAACCGTATTACCGCCATGCAT
