Features (pLannotate 1.2.2; 16 found; start..end, strand, type, name):
     54..357     +  enhancer       CMV enhancer: human cytomegalovirus immediate early enhancer
    358..561     +  promoter       CMV promoter: human cytomegalovirus (CMV) immediate early promoter
    584..611     +  misc_feature   MCS (fragment): multiple cloning site
    618..2111    +  CDS            CRY2PHR: N-terminal photolyase homology region of Arabidopsis thaliana cryptochrome 2 binds to CIB1 upon exposure to blue light (Kennedy et al., 2010)
   2121..2837    +  CDS            EYFP: EYFP is a basic (constitutively fluorescent) green/yellow fluorescent protein published in 1996, derived from Aequorea victoria. It is reported to be a very rapidly-maturing weak dimer with high acid sensitivity.
   3063..5357    +  CDS            KAT2A (fragment): KAT2A_HUMAN - Also known as GCN5 From Homo sapiens (Human).
   5365..5448    +  CDS            large T antigen (fragment): large T antigen from SV40 (simian virus 40)
   5471..5592    +  polyA_signal   SV40 poly(A) signal: SV40 polyadenylation signal
   5626..6054    -  rep_origin     f1 ori (sequence partly withheld): f1 bacteriophage origin of replication; arrow indicates direction of (+) strand synthesis
   6081..6185    +  promoter       AmpR promoter: bla
   6187..6544    +  promoter       SV40 promoter: SV40 enhancer and early promoter
   6579..7373    +  CDS            NeoR/KanR: aminoglycoside phosphotransferase from Tn5; aph(3')-II (or nptII); confers resistance to neomycin, kanamycin, and G418 (Geneticin®)
   7394..7546    +  CDS            ble (fragment): BLE_KLEPN - Experimental evidence at protein level: Swiss-Prot protein existence level 1. Binding protein with a strong affinity to the bleomycin family of antibiotics. Binds to CL990; an antimitotic-antibiotic compound. From Klebsiella pneumoniae.
   7605..7652    +  polyA_signal   HSV TK poly(A) signal: herpes simplex virus thymidine kinase polyadenylation signal (Cole and Stacy, 1985)
   7743..7759    -  polyA_signal   bGH poly(A) signal (fragment): bovine growth hormone polyadenylation signal
   7981..8569    +  rep_origin     ori: high-copy-number ColE1/pMB1/pBR322/pUC origin of replication
>Addgene plasmid #103826 | pPHR-EYFP-hGCN5 | addgene full sequence | sequence record 199460 | Addgene NGS Result
TAATAGTAATCAATTACGGGGTCATTAGTTCATAGCCCATATATGGAGTTCCGCGTTACATAACTTACGG
TAAATGGCCCGCCTGGCTGACCGCCCAACGACCCCCGCCCATTGACGTCAATAATGACGTATGTTCCCAT
AGTAACGCCAATAGGGACTTTCCATTGACGTCAATGGGTGGAGTATTTACGGTAAACTGCCCACTTGGCA
GTACATCAAGTGTATCATATGCCAAGTACGCCCCCTATTGACGTCAATGACGGTAAATGGCCCGCCTGGC
ATTATGCCCAGTACATGACCTTATGGGACTTTCCTACTTGGCAGTACATCTACGTATTAGTCATCGCTAT
TACCATGGTGATGCGGTTTTGGCAGTACATCAATGGGCGTGGATAGCGGTTTGACTCACGGGGATTTCCA
AGTCTCCACCCCATTGACGTCAATGGGAGTTTGTTTTGGCACCAAAATCAACGGGACTTTCCAAAATGTC
GTAACAACTCCGCCCCATTGACGCAAATGGGCGGTAGGCGTGTACGGTGGGAGGTCTATATAAGCAGAGC
TGGTTTAGTGAACCGTCAGATCCGCTAGCGCTACCGGACTCAGATCTCGAGGCCACCATGAAGATGGACA
AAAAGACTATAGTTTGGTTTAGAAGAGACCTAAGGATTGAGGATAATCCTGCATTAGCAGCAGCTGCTCA
CGAAGGATCTGTTTTTCCTGTCTTCATTTGGTGTCCTGAAGAAGAAGGACAGTTTTATCCTGGAAGAGCT
TCAAGATGGTGGATGAAACAATCACTTGCTCACTTATCTCAATCCTTGAAGGCTCTTGGATCTGACCTCA
CTTTAATCAAAACCCACAACACGATTTCAGCGATCTTGGATTGTATCCGCGTTACCGGTGCTACAAAAGT
CGTCTTTAACCACCTCTATGATCCTGTTTCGTTAGTTCGGGACCATACCGTAAAGGAGAAGCTGGTGGAA
CGTGGGATCTCTGTGCAAAGCTACAATGGAGATCTATTGTATGAACCGTGGGAGATATACTGCGAAAAGG
GCAAACCTTTTACGAGTTTCAATTCTTACTGGAAGAAATGCTTAGATATGTCGATTGAATCCGTTATGCT
TCCTCCTCCTTGGCGGTTGATGCCAATAACTGCAGCGGCTGAAGCGATTTGGGCGTGTTCGATTGAAGAA
CTAGGGCTGGAGAATGAGGCCGAGAAACCGAGCAATGCGTTGTTAACTAGAGCTTGGTCTCCAGGATGGA
GCAATGCTGATAAGTTACTAAATGAGTTCATCGAGAAGCAGTTGATAGATTATGCAAAGAACAGCAAGAA
AGTTGTTGGGAATTCTACTTCACTACTTTCTCCGTATCTCCATTTCGGGGAAATAAGCGTCAGACACGTT
TTCCAGTGTGCCCGGATGAAACAAATTATATGGGCAAGAGATAAGAACAGTGAAGGAGAAGAAAGTGCAG
ATCTTTTTCTTAGGGGAATCGGTTTAAGAGAGTATTCTCGGTATATATGTTTCAACTTCCCGTTTACTCA
CGAGCAATCGTTGTTGAGTCATCTTCGGTTTTTCCCTTGGGATGCTGATGTTGATAAGTTCAAGGCCTGG
AGACAAGGCAGGACCGGTTATCCGTTGGTGGATGCCGGAATGAGAGAGCTTTGGGCTACCGGATGGATGC
ATAACAGAATAAGAGTGATTGTTTCAAGCTTTGCTGTGAAGTTTCTTCTCCTTCCATGGAAATGGGGAAT
GAAGTATTTCTGGGATACACTTTTGGATGCTGATTTGGAATGTGACATCCTTGGCTGGCAGTATATCTCT
GGGAGTATCCCCGATGGCCACGAGCTTGATCGCTTGGACAATCCCGCGTTACAAGGCGCCAAATATGACC
CAGAAGGTGAGTACATAAGGCAATGGCTTCCCGAGCTTGCGAGATTGCCAACTGAATGGATCCATCATCC
ATGGGACGCTCCTTTAACCGTACTCAAAGCTTCTGGTGTGGAACTCGGAACAAACTATGCGAAACCCATT
GTAGACATCGACACAGCTCGTGAGCTACTAGCTAAAGCTATTTCAAGAACCCGTGAAGCACAGATCATGA
TCGGAGCAGCAGCCCGGGTCATGGTGAGCAAGGGCGAGGAGCTGTTCACCGGGGTGGTGCCCATCCTGGT
CGAGCTGGACGGCGACGTAAACGGCCACAAGTTCAGCGTGTCCGGCGAGGGCGAGGGCGATGCCACCTAC
GGCAAGCTGACCCTGAAGTTCATCTGCACCACCGGCAAGCTGCCCGTGCCCTGGCCCACCCTCGTGACCA
CCTTCGGCTACGGCCTGCAGTGCTTCGCCCGCTACCCCGACCACATGAAGCAGCACGACTTCTTCAAGTC
CGCCATGCCCGAAGGCTACGTCCAGGAGCGCACCATCTTCTTCAAGGACGACGGCAACTACAAGACCCGC
GCCGAGGTGAAGTTCGAGGGCGACACCCTGGTGAACCGCATCGAGCTGAAGGGCATCGACTTCAAGGAGG
ACGGCAACATCCTGGGGCACAAGCTGGAGTACAACTACAACAGCCACAACGTCTATATCATGGCCGACAA
GCAGAAGAACGGCATCAAGGTGAACTTCAAGATCCGCCACAACATCGAGGACGGCAGCGTGCAGCTCGCC
GACCACTACCAGCAGAACACCCCCATCGGCGACGGCCCCGTGCTGCTGCCCGACAACCACTACCTGAGCT
ACCAGTCCGCCCTGAGCAAAGACCCCAACGAGAAGCGCGATCACATGGTCCTGCTGGAGTTCGTGACCGC
CGCCGGGATCACTCTCGGCATGGACGAGCTGTACAAGAGCGGCCGCATGGCGGAACCTTCCCAGGCCCCG
ACCCCGGCCCCGGCTGCGCAGCCCCGGCCCCTTCAGTCCCCAGCCCCTGCCCCAACTCCGACTCCTGCAC
CCAGCCCGGCTTCAGCCCCGATTCCGACTCCCACCCCGGCACCAGCCCCTGCCCCAGCTGCAGCCCCAGC
CGGCAGCACAGGGACTGGGGGGCCCGGGGTAGGAAGTGGGGGGGCCGGGAGCGGGGGGGATCCGGCTCGA
CCTGGCCTGAGCCAGCAGCAGCGCGCCAGTCAGAGGAAGGCGCAAGTCCGGGGGCTGCCGCGCGCCAAGA
AGCTTGAGAAGCTAGGGGTCTTCTCGGCTTGCAAGGCCAATGAAACCTGTAAGTGTAATGGCTGGAAAAA
CCCCAAGCCCCCCACTGCACCCCGCATGGATCTGCAGCAGCCAGCTGCCAACCTGAGTGAGCTGTGCCGC
AGTTGTGAGCACCCCTTGGCTGACCACGTATCCCACTTGGAGAATGTGTCAGAGGATGAGATAAACCGAC
TGCTGGGGATGGTGGTGGATGTGGAGAATCTCTTCATGTCTGTTCACAAGGGAGAGGACACAGACACCAA
TCAGGTCTATTTCTACCTCTTCAAGCTACTGCGGAAATGCATCCTGCAGATGACCCGGCCTGTGGTGGAG
GGGTCCCTGGGCAGCCCTCCATTTGAGAAACCTAATATTGAGCAGGGTGTGCTGAACTTTGTGCAGTACA
AATTTAGTCACCTGGCTCCCCGGGAGCGGCAGACGATGTTCGAGCTCTCAAAGATGTTCTTGCTCTGCCT
TAACTACTGGAAGCTTGAGACACCTGCCCAGTTTCGGCAGAGGTCTCAGGCTGAGGACGTGGCTACCTAC
AAGGTCAATTACACCAGATGGCTCTGTTACTGCCACGTGCCCCAGAGCTGTGATAGCCTCCCCCGCTACG
AAACCACTCATGTCTTTGGGCGAAGCCTTCTCCGGTCCATTTTCACCGTTACCCGCCGGCAGCTGCTGGA
AAAGTTCCGAGTGGAGAAGGACAAATTGGTGCCCGAGAAGAGGACCCTCATCCTCACTCACTTCCCCAAA
TTCCTGTCCATGCTGGAGGAGGAGATCTATGGGGCAAACTCTCCAATCTGGGAGTCAGGCTTCACCATGC
CACCCTCAGAGGGGACACAGCTGGTTCCCCGGCCAGCTTCAGTCAGTGCAGCGGTTGTTCCCAGCACCCC
CATCTTCAGCCCCAGCATGGGTGGGGGCAGCAACAGCTCCCTGAGTCTGGATTCTGCAGGGGCCGAGCCT
ATGCCAGGCGAGAAGAGGACGCTCCCAGAGAACCTGACCCTGGAGGATGCCAAGCGGCTCCGTGTGATGG
GTGACATCCCCATGGAGCTGGTCAATGAGGTCATGCTGACCATCACTGACCCTGCTGCCATGCTGGGGCC
TGAGACGAGCCTGCTTTCGGCCAATGCGGCCCGGGATGAGACAGCCCGCCTGGAGGAGCGCCGCGGCATC
ATCGAGTTCCATGTCATCGGCAACTCACTGACGCCCAAGGCCAACCGGCGGGTGTTGCTGTGGCTCGTGG
GGCTGCAGAATGTCTTTTCCCACCAGCTGCCGCGCATGCCTAAGGAGTATATCGCCCGCCTCGTCTTTGA
CCCGAAGCACAAGACTCTGGCCTTGATCAAGGATGGGCGGGTCATCGGTGGCATCTGCTTCCGCATGTTT
CCCACCCAGGGCTTCACGGAGATTGTCTTCTGTGCTGTCACCTCGAATGAGCAGGTCAAGGGTTATGGGA
CCCACCTGATGAACCACCTGAAGGAGTATCACATCAAGCACAACATTCTCTACTTCCTCACCTACGCCGA
CGAGTACGCCATCGGCTACTTCAAAAAGCAGGGTTTCTCCAAGGACATCAAGGTGCCCAAGAGCCGCTAC
CTGGGCTACATCAAGGACTACGAGGGAGCGACGCTGATGGAGTGTGAGCTGAATCCCCGCATCCCCTACA
CGGAGCTGTCCCACATCATCAAGAAGCAGAAAGAGATCATCAAGAAGCTGATTGAGCGCAAACAGGCCCA
GATCCGCAAGGTCTACCCGGGGCTCAGCTGCTTCAAGGAGGGCGTGAGGCAGATCCCTGTGGAGAGCGTT
CCTGGCATTCGAGAGACAGGCTGGAAGCCATTGGGGAAGGAGAAGGGGAAGGAGCTGAAGGACCCCGACC
AGCTCTACACAACCCTCAAAAACCTGCTGGCCCAAATCAAGTCTCACCCCAGTGCCTGGCCCTTCATGGA
GCCTGTGAAGAAGTCGGAGGCCCCTGACTACTACGAGGTCATCCGCTTCCCCATTGACCTGAAGACCATG
ACTGAGCGGCTGCGAAGCCGCTACTACGTGACCCGGAAGCTCTTTGTGGCCGACCTGCAGCGGGTCATCG
CCAACTGTCGCGAGTACAACCCCCCGGACAGCGAGTACTGCCGCTGTGCCAGCGCCCTGGAGAAGTTCTT
CTACTTCAAGCTCAAGGAGGGAGGCCTCATTGACAAGTAGTCTAGATCATAATCAGCCATACCACATTTG
TAGAGGTTTTACTTGCTTTAAAAAACCTCCCACACCTCCCCCTGAACCTGAAACATAAAATGAATGCAAT
TGTTGTTGTTAACTTGTTTATTGCAGCTTATAATGGTTACAAATAAAGCAATAGCATCACAAATTTCACA
AATAAAGCATTTTTTTCACTGCATTCTAGTTGTGGTTTGTCCAAACTCATCAATGTATCTTAAGGCGTAA
ATTGTAAGCGTTAATATTTTGTTAAAATTCGCGTTAAATTTTTGTTAAATCAGCTCATTTTTTAACCAAT
AGGCCGAAATCGGCAAAATCCCTTATAAATCAAAAGAATAGACCGAGATAGGGT
[37 nt withheld, positions 5725-5761]
AAAGAACGTGGACTCCAACGTCAAAGG
[49 nt withheld, positions 5789-5837]
T
[91 nt withheld, positions 5839-5929]
G
[124 nt withheld, positions 5931-6054]
CAGGTGGCACTTTTCGGGGAAATGTGCGCGGAACCCCTATTTGTTTATTTTTCTAAATACATTCAAATAT
GTATCCGCTCATGAGACAATAACCCTGATAAATGCTTCAATAATATTGAAAAAGGAAGAGTCCTGAGGCG
GAAAGAACCAGCTGTGGAATGTGTGTCAGTTAGGGTGTGGAAAGTCCCCAGGCTCCCCAGCAGGCAGAAG
TATGCAAAGCATGCATCTCAATTAGTCAGCAACCAGGTGTGGAAAGTCCCCAGGCTCCCCAGCAGGCAGA
AGTATGCAAAGCATGCATCTCAATTAGTCAGCAACCATAGTCCCGCCCCTAACTCCGCCCATCCCGCCCC
TAACTCCGCCCAGTTCCGCCCATTCTCCGCCCCATGGCTGACTAATTTTTTTTATTTATGCAGAGGCCGA
GGCCGCCTCGGCCTCTGAGCTATTCCAGAAGTAGTGAGGAGGCTTTTTTGGAGGCCTAGGCTTTTGCAAA
GATCGATCAAGAGACAGGATGAGGATCGTTTCGCATGATTGAACAAGATGGATTGCACGCAGGTTCTCCG
GCCGCTTGGGTGGAGAGGCTATTCGGCTATGACTGGGCACAACAGACAATCGGCTGCTCTGATGCCGCCG
TGTTCCGGCTGTCAGCGCAGGGGCGCCCGGTTCTTTTTGTCAAGACCGACCTGTCCGGTGCCCTGAATGA
ACTGCAAGACGAGGCAGCGCGGCTATCGTGGCTGGCCACGACGGGCGTTCCTTGCGCAGCTGTGCTCGAC
GTTGTCACTGAAGCGGGAAGGGACTGGCTGCTATTGGGCGAAGTGCCGGGGCAGGATCTCCTGTCATCTC
ACCTTGCTCCTGCCGAGAAAGTATCCATCATGGCTGATGCAATGCGGCGGCTGCATACGCTTGATCCGGC
TACCTGCCCATTCGACCACCAAGCGAAACATCGCATCGAGCGAGCACGTACTCGGATGGAAGCCGGTCTT
GTCGATCAGGATGATCTGGACGAAGAGCATCAGGGGCTCGCGCCAGCCGAACTGTTCGCCAGGCTCAAGG
CGAGCATGCCCGACGGCGAGGATCTCGTCGTGACCCATGGCGATGCCTGCTTGCCGAATATCATGGTGGA
AAATGGCCGCTTTTCTGGATTCATCGACTGTGGCCGGCTGGGTGTGGCGGACCGCTATCAGGACATAGCG
TTGGCTACCCGTGATATTGCTGAAGAGCTTGGCGGCGAATGGGCTGACCGCTTCCTCGTGCTTTACGGTA
TCGCCGCTCCCGATTCGCAGCGCATCGCCTTCTATCGCCTTCTTGACGAGTTCTTCTGAGCGGGACTCTG
GGGTTCGAAATGACCGACCAAGCGACGCCCAACCTGCCATCACGAGATTTCGATTCCACCGCCGCCTTCT
ATGAAAGGTTGGGCTTCGGAATCGTTTTCCGGGACGCCGGCTGGATGATCCTCCAGCGCGGGGATCTCAT
GCTGGAGTTCTTCGCCCACCCTAGGGGGAGGCTAACTGAAACACGGAAGGAGACAATACCGGAAGGAACC
CGCGCTATGACGGCAATAAAAAGACAGAATAAAACGCACGGTGTTGGGTCGTTTGTTCATAAACGCGGGG
TTCGGTCCCAGGGCTGGCACTCTGTCGATACCCCACCGAGACCCCATTGGGGCCAATACGCCCGCGTTTC
TTCCTTTTCCCCACCCCACCCCCCAAGTTCGGGTGAAGGCCCAGGGCTCGCAGCCAACGTCGGGGCGGCA
GGCCCTGCCATAGCCTCAGGTTACTCATATATACTTTAGATTGATTTAAAACTTCATTTTTAATTTAAAA
GGATCTAGGTGAAGATCCTTTTTGATAATCTCATGACCAAAATCCCTTAACGTGAGTTTTCGTTCCACTG
AGCGTCAGACCCCGTAGAAAAGATCAAAGGATCTTCTTGAGATCCTTTTTTTCTGCGCGTAATCTGCTGC
TTGCAAACAAAAAAACCACCGCTACCAGCGGTGGTTTGTTTGCCGGATCAAGAGCTACCAACTCTTTTTC
CGAAGGTAACTGGCTTCAGCAGAGCGCAGATACCAAATACTGTTCTTCTAGTGTAGCCGTAGTTAGGCCA
CCACTTCAAGAACTCTGTAGCACCGCCTACATACCTCGCTCTGCTAATCCTGTTACCAGTGGCTGCTGCC
AGTGGCGATAAGTCGTGTCTTACCGGGTTGGACTCAAGACGATAGTTACCGGATAAGGCGCAGCGGTCGG
GCTGAACGGGGGGTTCGTGCACACAGCCCAGCTTGGAGCGAACGACCTACACCGAACTGAGATACCTACA
GCGTGAGCTATGAGAAAGCGCCACGCTTCCCGAAGGGAGAAAGGCGGACAGGTATCCGGTAAGCGGCAGG
GTCGGAACAGGAGAGCGCACGAGGGAGCTTCCAGGGGGAAACGCCTGGTATCTTTATAGTCCTGTCGGGT
TTCGCCACCTCTGACTTGAGCGTCGATTTTTGTGATGCTCGTCAGGGGGGCGGAGCCTATGGAAAAACGC
CAGCAACGCGGCCTTTTTACGGTTCCTGGCCTTTTGCTGGCCTTTTGCTCACATGTTCTTTCCTGCGTTA
TCCCCTGATTCTGTGGATAACCGTATTACCGCCATGCATTAGTTAT
