>Addgene plasmid #103826 | pPHR-EYFP-hGCN5 | depositor partial sequence | sequence record 196738 | PHR
ATGAAGATGGACAAAAAGACTATAGTTTGGTTTAGAAGAGACCTAAGGATTGAGGATAATCCTGCATTAG
CAGCAGCTGCTCACGAAGGATCTGTTTTTCCTGTCTTCATTTGGTGTCCTGAAGAAGAAGGACAGTTTTA
TCCTGGAAGAGCTTCAAGATGGTGGATGAAACAATCACTTGCTCACTTATCTCAATCCTTGAAGGCTCTT
GGATCTGACCTCACTTTAATCAAAACCCACAACACGATTTCAGCGATCTTGGATTGTATCCGCGTTACCG
GTGCTACAAAAGTCGTCTTTAACCACCTCTATGATCCTGTTTCGTTAGTTCGGGACCATACCGTAAAGGA
GAAGCTGGTGGAACGTGGGATCTCTGTGCAAAGCTACAATGGAGATCTATTGTATGAACCGTGGGAGATA
TACTGCGAAAAGGGCAAACCTTTTACGAGTTTCAATTCTTACTGGAAGAAATGCTTAGATATGTCGATTG
AATCCGTTATGCTTCCTCCTCCTTGGCGGTTGATGCCAATAACTGCAGCGGCTGAAGCGATTTGGGCGTG
TTCGATTGAAGAACTAGGGCTGGAGAATGAGGCCGAGAAACCGAGCAATGCGTTGTTAACTAGAGCTTGG
TCTCCAGGATGGAGCAATGCTGATAAGTTACTAAATGAGTTCATCGAGAAGCAGTTGATAGATTATGCAA
AGAACAGCAAGAAAGTTGTTGGGAATTCTACTTCACTACTTTCTCCGTATCTCCATTTCGGGGAAATAAG
CGTCAGACACGTTTTCCAGTGTGCCCGGATGAAACAAATTATATGGGCAAGAGATAAGAACAGTGAAGGA
GAAGAAAGTGCAGATCTTTTTCTTAGGGGAATCGGTTTAAGAGAGTATTCTCGGTATATATGTTTCAACT
TCCCGTTTACTCACGAGCAATCGTTGTTGAGTCATCTTCGGTTTTTCCCTTGGGATGCTGATGTTGATAA
GTTCAAGGCCTGGAGACAAGGCAGGACCGGTTATCCGTTGGTGGATGCCGGAATGAGAGAGCTTTGGGCT
ACCGGATGGATGCATAACAGAATAAGAGTGATTGTTTCAAGCTTTGCTGTGAAGTTTCTTCTCCTTCCAT
GGAAATGGGGAATGAAGTATTTCTGGGATACACTTTTGGATGCTGATTTGGAATGTGACATCCTTGGCTG
GCAGTATATCTCTGGGAGTATCCCCGATGGCCACGAGCTTGATCGCTTGGACAATCCCGCGTTACAAGGC
GCCAAATATGACCCAGAAGGTGAGTACATAAGGCAATGGCTTCCCGAGCTTGCGAGATTGCCAACTGAAT
GGATCCATCATCCATGGGACGCTCCTTTAACCGTACTCAAAGCTTCTGGTGTGGAACTCGGAACAAACTA
TGCGAAACCCATTGTAGACATCGACACAGCTCGTGAGCTACTAGCTAAAGCTATTTCAAGAACCCGTGAA
GCACAGATCATGATCGGAGCAGCA
