>Addgene plasmid #103826 | pPHR-EYFP-hGCN5 | depositor partial sequence | sequence record 196739 | EYFP
ATGGTGAGCAAGGGCGAGGAGCTGTTCACCGGGGTGGTGCCCATCCTGGTCGAGCTGGACGGCGACGTAA
ACGGCCACAAGTTCAGCGTGTCCGGCGAGGGCGAGGGCGATGCCACCTACGGCAAGCTGACCCTGAAGTT
CATCTGCACCACCGGCAAGCTGCCCGTGCCCTGGCCCACCCTCGTGACCACCTTCGGCTACGGCCTGCAG
TGCTTCGCCCGCTACCCCGACCACATGAAGCAGCACGACTTCTTCAAGTCCGCCATGCCCGAAGGCTACG
TCCAGGAGCGCACCATCTTCTTCAAGGACGACGGCAACTACAAGACCCGCGCCGAGGTGAAGTTCGAGGG
CGACACCCTGGTGAACCGCATCGAGCTGAAGGGCATCGACTTCAAGGAGGACGGCAACATCCTGGGGCAC
AAGCTGGAGTACAACTACAACAGCCACAACGTCTATATCATGGCCGACAAGCAGAAGAACGGCATCAAGG
TGAACTTCAAGATCCGCCACAACATCGAGGACGGCAGCGTGCAGCTCGCCGACCACTACCAGCAGAACAC
CCCCATCGGCGACGGCCCCGTGCTGCTGCCCGACAACCACTACCTGAGCTACCAGTCCGCCCTGAGCAAA
GACCCCAACGAGAAGCGCGATCACATGGTCCTGCTGGAGTTCGTGACCGCCGCCGGGATCACTCTCGGCA
TGGACGAGCTGTACAAG
